>Addgene plasmid #154242 | pVE2_20_p40S_QfDBD_VP16AD_pFullLength_pcbAB_DsRed | addgene full sequence | sequence record 305991 | Addgene NGS Result
GTGCCGAATTCGGATCCGGAGCCTGCAGGATGGGCCTCCACAACCCTGCCCTAACATTGTTCGTAGAAGA
TCTGCCAGCAGGCTTATGTCCAGGCCCCTCTCAACCCGCCCTTTCCTTTCAGCTCGGGCGCCGTACTTGC
CCCACCCAGGCGTGTTCCGCTGAACTGCCCATACCCAGGCCAGCGGACTGATAACCATTTCTCTTTATGC
TTTGCTATTGGGCTTGTGACTCGTTCTTGGAGGCAAGGTTATCAGATTGAATAGAAGATTCGGTGATGCA
GCAAATAGCGACTGTTCGTTGCGGGGTCCGAACCCGCTCGGCAGCACCGGGCTCTCCCTACTATCCCTCG
ATAGCAGTGGCGTGCGCGGGCTGTCGACCCTGTCCATCCTGAAAGAGTTGATATTGAAGGTAGTAGGTAC
GGTGCAGGGTAACGCGTGATATCCTGTCCTCAGTCTTAAGACTTCTCACCTATATCACCCGCACTTACCC
TAGAGTGCCGCTTAGGTGCTAAGGGCACATTGAGTATTGGCCGTGTAGAATATATAGCTTAAGTACGGCC
AAGCAGACGGGAAGCCCTGTTCTCCACACCCTATGGTCGTATATATCAGGCTTCTACCGGGAAACGATTA
AGAGTGTATAATGGACTGAAAATCAATATGAACGGGACAATGCTCAAGTTAAATTAGTTAGGCATCCTAA
TCTCTACTAAATGTTCTATCTAGAGATCGGGGTACTATAGGCCCGTACGTTAATCACTCTACGCTTCTCT
CCCTTAGGTATAGTGTAGGTAGGGGCTAGACATTTATATGAGTCAGATGGTACAAACGGTAGCGCTGCAA
GAATTCAAGCTTGGAGGAGTTATAGACGGTCCGGCATAGGTAAGGAGAGATTAGATATTTCGACTTCCCG
ATTCCTTAGTCTCCTTAGTCTGGAAACTGAGAAAGGCCTGAACTCGTTCAATCTATTAGCTCTAATCACG
TAGTCTCAACTAGAATCCTGAACAGGCGCCGGAACCAGTCCAAATGCGTGGAGTACAGCAAGTCCAGTCA
AATCACGATTAGAATGGCCATATATAAGCAAAAAACCCTTGGACAATACGTCCGATCGACACCAAAGCAA
TCTGGTACATCACCCTTCTTATATACAGGGTAGCCGGAATTGTATTGACTCTATACGAAGCCGCAGGTTT
ACCAGCACAGAGGTGCGATAGCTACACGAATGTAGAGTGAAGGCATTACAACCGATTGCTAAGTGTCATA
GAGGCTAAGCTTCACGGCTCAAGGAGTCTGTGGAGGATACCTGATATAAGAATTGAGAGTTATACTCCGG
AGGTTATGTTAGTACCTCAAAAATGTGAAGTACAACGAAACTCGAACTTCGAATGACAATAGCTTGGCTG
GCTGTTAGTCAACTGAGGTACAACGTCATCTTGCAATTAGTTATGTTCTTTGCTAGATAGTGAGCTGCTG
TAAACTTGTAGTTCTTAGAAACATGTCTGAAGTCTAGAGTCGAGACTTGTGATTGGTGTAAATTAGTGGG
GGTCCGGAGCGGAATAACAATCGAGGTCAGCCTCCTGGGTCTGTCAGTAAGCTAACCACGAAAGGACAAG
CGTAGACGAGGTCACGGGGTACTGGCCTAGCCGGCTTCGGCTAGCGCCCACGAAAATAGGGCAACGTCGA
AGCGAGAGACACACACGGATTCCACGATCGCCGACGACAAGCACTCAACTCCACGACAACCCACGACAAC
CCTTGCCGCTGCGTTCTTGGTGAAGGGCTGCAGGATTAGAGGTGAGTATTTTATTTTCTGGCTATTGTGA
TCTTTTTCCCCCCCGGTTTCCGCTGGTTCTATCTTGTCGAGCGAGTCGGTGCGCCTTCGATCGGTCTGTC
AAATTTCCATCCGTCCACTCGTTCACCCGGTATCGATACAAGAGGGAATGGAGCATTACGACAGGGGAGC
AGAGGCAGAACTCTCGATGTTGCTACTTTTTTTGCTTGGAACAACTTCCTTGAAAGATTCTTTTCTGAAT
GCGGCTGGGAAACTGCGAATTGGATATCCAGCGAAAGGTTACCGACAGACTCACGGCCATCGATACCACT
CAGCGGGATAGAATTGAAGGCATTCGGACATTAGATGATCAGCTTCGCTTGTTTCGACTCGTGCTAATCA
ATTATCCCTGGACAGTCCCCCACATAGACAGCAAACAATGCCACCCAAGCGCAAAACGCTTAACGCTGCG
GCTGAGGCTAACGCTCATGCCGACGGACACGCCGACGGAAACGCCGACGGACACGTGGCCAATACGGCCG
CGTCCTCGAATAATGCGAGGTTCGCTGATCTCACTAACATCGATACTCCGGGTCTGGGACCCACAACTAC
GACCCTGCTCGTGGAACCAGCACGCTCAAAGCGTCAACGAGTGTCCCGCGCATGCGACCAGTGCCGTGCA
GCCCGAGAGAAATGCGACGGAATACAGCCTGCGTGTTTCCCGTGCGTTTCCCAGGGAAGGTCCTGCACTT
ATCAGGCTTCGCCGAAAAAGAGGGGAGTTCAAACCGGTTATATTCGTACGCTGGAGCTCGCCCTCGCCTG
GATGTTTGAAAATGTCGCGCGTTCCGAAGATGCCTTGCATAACCTCCTCGTCCGTGACGCCGGACAAGGA
TCAGCTCTGCTCGTTGGTAAAGATTCGCCGGCTGCCGAGCGACTCCATGCCCGTTGGGCTACTAGCCGTG
TCAATAAGAGCATTACCCGCCTCCTCAGGTTTGAAAGCGGCGGGCCGGCCGACGCCCTTGACGATTTTGA
CTTAGACATGCTCCCAGCCGATGCCCTTGACGACTTTGACCTTGATATGCTGCCTGCTGACGCTCTTGAC
GATTTTGACCTTGACATGCTCCCCGGGTTCGTTATGGTGAGCAAGGGCGAGGAGCTGTTCACCGGGGTGG
TGCCCATCCTGGTCGAGCTGGACGGCGACGTAAACGGCCACAAGTTCAGCGTGTCCGGCGAGGGCGAGGG
CGATGCCACCTACGGCAAGCTGACCCTGAAGTTCATCTGCACCACCGGCAAGCTGCCCGTGCCCTGGCCC
ACCCTCGTGACCACCCTGACCTACGGCGTGCAGTGCTTCAGCCGCTACCCCGACCACATGAAGCAGCACG
ACTTCTTCAAGTCCGCCATGCCCGAAGGCTACGTCCAGGAGCGCACCATCTTCTTCAAGGACGACGGCAA
CTACAAGACCCGCGCCGAGGTGAAGTTCGAGGGCGACACCCTGGTGAACCGCATCGAGCTGAAGGGCATC
GACTTCAAGGAGGACGGCAACATCCTGGGGCACAAGCTGGAGTACAACTACAACAGCCACAACGTCTATA
TCATGGCCGACAAGCAGAAGAACGGCATCAAGGTGAACTTCAAGATCCGCCACAACATCGAGGACGGCAG
CGTGCAGCTCGCCGACCACTACCAGCAGAACACCCCCATCGGCGACGGCCCCGTGCTGCTGCCCGACAAC
CACTACCTGAGCACCCAGTCCGCCCTGAGCAAAGACCCCAACGAGAAGCGCGATCACATGGTCCTGCTGG
AGTTCGTGACCGCCGCCGGGATCACTCTCGGCATGGACGAGCTGTACAAGCCAAAGAAGAAGCGGAAGGT
CTAAGCTTACTTCTTTATCGGTTCTCTCTTACGACTTTTTGAATGGAACGTTTCCTTCTTCTCAGGCGGG
CCTATCTTTGGGCCGAAGCTCTTTTCCTTGTACTGTAGGACCTGGTTGATAATGATTCCCAAAAAGACAT
CCAGCATGTCAGTTACTTGCATTCGTCAGTCTATACAAAAGCAATGGTTTAGAGAAATTTTGAACTTTAT
ACATGGTTTTATTTGTTGCTTCACGGCCGTACCTTCTGGAAATCCACGGTAGGAGTGTCAATTTGCGTTT
TTGATAATCCTTCCAAGGTTCTTCTCGAAGTAGTTGTTCTATAATTGCTTCACAGCTACCATGGAACATC
CCAAGCACCGCTACTAGAATTCGAGCTCGGAGTGGATCCCCCGGGCTGCAGGAATTCGAGCTCTGTACAG
TGACCGGTGACTCTTTCTGGCATGCGGAGAGACGGACGGACGCAGAGAGAAGGGCTGAGTAATAAGCGCC
ACTGCGCCAGACAGCTCTGGCGGCTCTGAGGTGCAGTGGATGATTATTAATCCGGGACCGGCCGCCCCTC
CGCCCCGAAGTGGAAAGGCTGGTGTGCCCCTCGTTGACCAAGAATCTATTGCATCATCGGAGAATATGGA
GCTTCATCGAATCACCGGCAGTAAGCGAAGGAGAATGTGAAGCCAGGGGTGTATAGCCGTCGGCGAAATA
GCATGCCATTAACCTAGGTACAGAAGTCCAATTGCTTCCGATCTGGTAAAAGATTCACGAGATAGTACCT
TCTCCGAAGTAGGTAGAGCGAGTACCCGGCGCGTAAGCTCCCTAATTGGCCCATCCGGCATCTGTAGGGC
GTCCAAATATCGTGCCTCTCCTGCTTTGCCCGGTGTATGAAACCGGAAAGGCCGCTCAGGAGCTGGCCAG
CGGCGCAGACCGGGAACACAAGCTGGCAGTCGACCCATCCGGTGCTCTGCACTCGACCTGCTGAGGTCCC
TCAGTCCCTGGTAGGCAGCTTTGCCCCGTCTGTCCGCCCGGTGTGTCGGCGGGGTTGACAAGGTCGTTGC
GTCAGTCCAACATTTGTTGCCATATTTTCCTGCTCTCCCCACCAGCTGCTCTTTTCTTTTCTCTTTCTTT
TCCCATCTTCAGTATATTCATCTTCCCATCCAAGAACCTTTATTTCCCCTAAGTAAGTACTTTGCTACAT
CCATACTCCATCCTTCCCATCCCTTATTCCTTTGAACCTTTCAGTTCGAGCTTTCCCACTTCATCGCAGC
TTGACTAACAGCTACCCCGCTTGAGCAGACATCACCATGCCTCAATCCTGGGAAGAACTGGCCGCTGATA
AGCGCGCCCGCCTCGCAAAAACCATCCCTGATGAATGGAAAGTCCAGACGCTGCCTGCGGATGACAGCGT
TATTGATTTCCCAAAGAAATCGGGGATCCTTTCAGAGGCCGAACTGAAGATCACAGAGGCCTCCGCTGCA
GATCTTGTGTCCAAGCTGGCGGCCGGAGAGTTGACCTCGGTGGAAGTTACGCTAGCATTCTGTAAACGGG
CAGCAATCGCCCAGCAGTTAGTAGGGTCCCCTCTACCTCTCAGGGAGATGTAACAACGCCACCTTATGGG
ACTATCAAGCTGACGCTGGCTTCTGTGCAGACAAACTGCGCCCACGAGTTCTTCCCTGACGCCGCTCTCG
CGCAGGCAAGGGAACTCGATGAATACTACGCAAAGCACAAGACACCCGTTGGTCCACTCCATGGCCTCCC
CATCTCTCTCAAAGACCAGCTTCGAGTCAAGGTACACCGTTGCCCCTAAGTCGTTAGATGTCCCTTTTTG
TCAGCTAACATATGCCACCAGGGCTACGAAACATCAATGGGCTACATCTCATGGCTAAACAAGTACGACG
AAGGGGACTCGGTTCTGACAACCATGCTCCGCAAAGCCGGTGCCGTTTTCTACGTCAAGACCTCTGTCCC
GCAGACCCTGATGGTCTGCGAGACAGTCAACAACATCATCGGGCGCACCGTCAACCCACGCAACAAGAAC
TGGTCGTGCGGCGGCAGTTCTGGTGGTGAGGGTGCGATCGTTGGGATTCGTGGTGGCGTCATCGGTGTAG
GAACGGATATCGGTGGCTCGATTCGAGTGCCGGCCGCGTTCAACTTCCTGTACGGTCTAAGGCCGAGTCA
TGGGCGGCTGCCGTATGCAAAGATGGCGAACAGCATGGAGGGTCAGGAGACGGTGCACAGCGTTGTCGGG
CCGATTACGCACTCTGTTGAGGGTGAGTCCTTCGCCTCTTCCTTCTTTTCCTGCTCTATACCAGGCCTCC
ACTGTCCTCCTTTCTTGCTTTTTATACTATATACGAGACGGGCAGTCACTGATGAAGTAATGTTAGACCT
CCGCCTCTTCACCAAATCCGTCCTCGGTCAGGAGCCATGGAAATACGACTCCAAGGTCATCCCCATGCCC
TGGCGCCAGTCCGAGTCGGACATTATTGCCTCCAAGATCAAGAACGGCGGGCTCAATATCGGCTACTACA
ACTTCGACGGCAATGTCCTTCCACACCCTCCTATCCTGCGCGGCGTGGAAACCACCGTCGCCGCACTCGC
CAAAGCCGGTCATACCGTGACCCCGTGGACGCCATACAAGCACGATTTCGGCCACGATCTCATCTCCCAT
ATCTACGCGGCTGACGGCAGCGCCGACGTAATGCGCGATATCAGTGCATCCGGCGAGCCGGCGATTCCAA
ATATCAAAGACCTACTGAACCCGAACATCAAAGCTGTTAACATGAACGAGCTCTGGGACACGCATCTCCA
GAAGTGGAATTACCAGATGGAGTACCTTGAGAAATGGCGGGAGGCTGAAGAAAAGGCCGGGAAGGAACTG
GACGCCATCATCGCGCCGATTACGCCTACCGCTGCGGTACGGCATGACCAGTTCCGGTACTATGGGTATG
CCTCTGTGATCAACCTGCTGGATTTCACGAGCGTGGTTGTTCCGGTTACCTTTGCGGATAAGAACATCGA
TAAGAAGAATGAGAGTTTCAAGGCGGTTAGTGAGCTTGATGCCCTCGTGCAGGAAGAGTATGATCCGGAG
GCGTACCATGGGGCACCGGTTGCAGTGCAGGTTATCGGACGGAGACTCAGTGAAGAGAGGACGTTGGCGA
TTGCAGAGGAAGTGGGGAAGTTGCTGGGAAATGTGGTGACTCCATAGGCTTCTAATAAGTGTCAGATAGC
AATTTGCACAAGAAATCAATACCAGCAACTGTAAATAAGCGCTGAAGTGACCATGCCATGCTACGAAAGA
GCAGAAAAAAACCTGCCGTAGAACCGAAGAGATATGACACGCTTCCATCTCTCAAAGGAAGAATCCCTTC
AGGGTTGCGTTTCCAGTCTAGACACGTATAACGGCACAAGTGTCTCTCACCAAATGGGTTATATCTCAAA
TGTGATCTAAGGATGGAAAGCCCAGAATATTGGCTGGGTTGATGGCTGCTTCGAGTGCAGTCTCATGCTG
CCACAGGTGACTCTGGATGGCCCCATACCACTCAACCCATGGTACGAGCGGTACGCTTTACGAATTCCCA
TGGGGAGGTGCCTTACTGGATGGGGCCGCTGGAGCCAGTGTAAAATTAGTAACCGTATCTCGAAGTCGGA
GGGTCTTTGGTGGTCTGAGATTTCAGTCGGTCCGCACCGTGGCATTTGCAGACGGTGCGATCAGGCCAAT
CGTTGATGCTCGGGCAGAGCAACACTCCCCCGCTCGAAGCACTAGTAAGTACTTATCATTACCGTGCCAG
AAAACGGGGCCATAGATACCCAAGTAACACCGTCGAGTCAATCGGGCTCGTGGGCCCAGCCAAGCCACGA
GAGAGTAGGCAACGTGCACTCAACGACGGCGATGTTCCAAGGTAAACCGGCACGTAGAAAATGTCCGGAC
CACCTTGGCTCTCGTTGCAGCGTGTTGAATCTTCAGCCACCGTAAGTCGATAGCATCCGGTTAGAGTGCA
ACGTGGGTCTGTCTCATTCTTCTCGGTTCTTGGCACCAGAATCGGGCGTAGTTTGCCCACTGCCAAGTCG
CGGGGCCGCTTGGCTGTCCCTGTGGTGGGATTTCCCGATGCAACATGCAGATACATGTAGTCGACAGTTG
ACAGAGCCAATGGCATCGGATCTGCCCTAGACCGTGCTAGACGAAAGTCTCCATCTTGTCTGCGGGCAGT
GCTTCAGTCGCCCAGATTCTCGATGGAGATTGGCCAGGTCAGCCATATATACCCTGCAATGGCAGACCAA
TGCAGCAGGCCCAGTATAAGGAATTCCCCTCGAGCTTGTCTGTGATTGCGTTTTTTCTAACACTTGTTGT
TGCATCCGATCCGTCCCTACCAATTATTGGTCATTGACAACAATGGCCTCCTCCGAGGACGTCATCAAGG
AGTTCATGCGCTTCAAGGTGCGCATGGAGGGCTCCGTGAACGGCCACGAGTTCGAGATCGAGGGCGAGGG
CGAGGGCCGCCCCTACGAGGGCACCCAGACCGCCAAGCTGAAGGTGACCAAGGGCGGCCCCCTGCCCTTC
GCCTGGGACATCCTGTCCCCCCAGTTCCAGTACGGCTCCAAGGTGTACGTGAAGCACCCCGCCGACATCC
CCGACTACAAGAAGCTGTCCTTCCCCGAGGGCTTCAAGTGGGAGCGCGTGATGAACTTCGAGGACGGCGG
CGTGGTGACCGTGACCCAGGACTCCTCCCTGCAGGACGGCTCCTTCATCTACAAGGTGAAGTTCATCGGC
GTGAACTTCCCCTCCGACGGCCCCGTAATGCAGAAGAAAACTATGGGCTGGGAGGCCTCCACCGAGCGCC
TGTACCCCCGCGACGGCGTGCTGAAGGGCGAGATCCACAAGGCCCTGAAGCTGAAGGACGGCGGCCACTA
CCTGGTGGAGTTCAAGTCCATCTACATGGCCAAGAAGCCCGTGCAGCTGCCCGGCTACTACTACGTGGAC
TCCAAGCTGGACATCACCTCCCACAACGAGGACTACACCATCGTGGAGCAGTACGAGCGCGCCGAGGGCC
GCCACCACCTGTTCCTGACTCACGGTATGGACGAATTGTACAAGTCGAAGCTGTAAGCTTGTGCTTCTAA
GGTATGAGTCGCAAAATTGTTTTTTATTTTTGGTCTTGAGTCTAATATGCTCGCAGCTCTTGCGTTGTAT
ATGGTCGTTGTCGCGTATTTTCTGTTGTATTAAAAGATCAAACGAGATCAAGGGATGGCTCGCGGGCTGT
CTCTCGCACTAGGAGGAAGAATGCCTGAAAAAGGAACTTTGATTTTAGCTGTGGAATAGAGATGGCTTGT
TTGAGGACGCTTGTCGCTTGGCGCAGGGACTTGAATGGCAGCTTGTGGAAACCGAAGGCGAGAAAAGTCG
ACGGATACTGTACGTGGTTCTATTGCCAGTGCGGTGGAAGCTTCCTTCTCATATAGTTCAATCCTTCTTT
GAATCTGTTTGTTTCATATTTGGACTGTTTCATTCTCTGCTTGCGCATTCTCATCTTCGAGAACGACTGC
AGGGATTGTTGGTTCTGTGGAGCTGATGAGCGCGCCTTGACCACCCTTGTTCTTGTTTTGCTCTTTTGTT
CTCATTTAACCCGTTTCTCCCTTCCAACCCTTTGACCTTGCAACATTGTCTCCCAGCGCGTTGCCAAAGC
GAACTTGATATCAGTATAGTATGACCAAGTAGTCTACCAAAATAAATTTTAGTACAGTATTGCTAGTTAT
ACAAGATAAATTTTGTACAACAATGATTATGCAGAGCTGGTATTCTGTAAGGAGTAAATTCATGCAGGTA
CAGAGCGTCCACGTCAGGCACACGCGCTTTAGTGCTGGGTACACATTATGCTACCTTTGGGGCAAGGTGC
TATTCTAGGTAGGGTATGCCTAGCAATGCCATGATCTTATGACCTCAGTAATCTGACCTTGGATTTAAGA
TCGGAGTTCTCAAACCCTGCGCGCTCAGAGAATTCGCATGCGGAGACTTTAGACATACCTCTCGTTGCCG
ACAAATCGGCATTCCGTTTCGGTCACGGACGTAAGAGTTCAACAAAGCCGCTCACCTGTCCCGTTCGGCG
CTTGAGTTTCCACTTCAAAAGCACAACCGCTCCGATATTTCCATTGCCACCGACCAACAAAAGGTTCATA
TCGCGCAATAGTCGTCCAACTCTCACTCCGCCCGCACTCGATGGCGAAGGATGGAAGAATATCCGAGCGG
CATCGGATAAAGAGATCTGGTTCTTTTCGTGAAGTAACGTAGGGAACCGACGGAAACTGTAGAGCTATAG
GAATTTAGTATATCAGAAGTCAATTGAGAGAAGTGTATAGTTAGTAACTCACTTGTGCCAACAGGTATTT
CCAACCGTTCTTGTTCAAATTTCGTCAAGTCACCATCTCTATGTGCAAAACTGGATCATACAACAGCTCT
TATTGTAGCTGCATCTCGCTCTCAGAGATCATCCTATCTTCGTCGTCATCCACCAACACAGGTGGGAGTG
CTAGTTGATCCATGCTGAGGTCAAGGGACACAGACGGAATGGGTGTAGAACGCCTCAAAACAGGTAAGGT
ATCAGGATCGGTTGTCCAGGGGGAATCCAAACCAGGTTCCACCTTGATTCAGAGAATAAGTATGACGTAT
TCTTGGCAATGTTTAAGCTTGAGATGAGCCGATGTCAAACTGGGAGACATGATGAAGGAGGAAATGTTGC
TTTGGTGGGGGAGACACTATAAATACCAAAGAGTGAATGGTTGATACCATTTGGGGAAGGAGTGTCTATC
GCAGTCTCTGCAGACGGCATATCGGATAGCCTGCAGGCGCTTGTGGAGGATGCACATGTGACCGAGGGAC
ACGAAGTGATCCGTTTAAACTATCAGTGTTTGACAGGATATATTGGCGGGTAAACCTAAGAGAAAAGAGC
GTTTATTAGAATAATCGGATATTTAAAAGGGCGTGAAAAGGTTTATCCGTTCGTCCATTTGTATGTGCCA
GCCGCCTTTGCGACGCTCACCGGGCTGGTTGCCCTCGCCGCTGGGCTGGCGGCCGTCTATGGCCCTGCAA
ACGCGCCAGAAACGCCGTCGAAGCCGTGTGCGAGACACCGCGGCCGCCGGCGTTGTGGATACCTCGCGGA
AAACTTGGCCCTCACTGACAGATGAGGGGCGGACGTTGACACTTGAGGGGCCGACTCACCCGGCGCGGCG
TTGACAGATGAGGGGCAGGCTCGATTTCGGCCGGCGACGTGGAGCTGGCCAGCCTCGCAAATCGGCGAAA
ACGCCTGATTTTACGCGAGTTTCCCACAGATGATGTGGACAAGCCTGGGGATAAGTGCCCTGCGGTATTG
ACACTTGAGGGGCGCGACTACTGACAGATGAGGGGCGCGATCCTTGACACTTGAGGGGCAGAGTGCTGAC
AGATGAGGGGCGCACCTATTGACATTTGAGGGGCTGTCCACAGGCAGAAAATCCAGCATTTGCAAGGGTT
TCCGCCCGTTTTTCGGCCACCGCTAACCTGTCTTTTAACCTGCTTTTAAACCAATATTTATAAACCTTGT
TTTTAACCAGGGCTGCGCCCTGTGCGCGTGACCGCGCACGCCGAAGGGGGGTGCCCCCCCTTCTCGAACC
CTCCCGGCCCGCTAACGCGGGCCTCCCATCCCCCCAGGGGCTGCGCCCCTCGGCCGCGAACGGCCTCACC
CCAAAAATGGCAGCGCTGGCCAATTCCCGAGTGCGCGGAACCCCTATTTGTTTATTTTTCTAAATACATT
CAAATATGTATCCGCTCATGAGACAATAACCCTGATAAATGCTTCAATAATATTGAAAAAGGAAGAGTAT
GGCTAAAATGAGAATATCACCGGAATTGAAAAAACTGATCGAAAAATACCGCTGCGTAAAAGATACGGAA
GGAATGTCTCCTGCTAAGGTATATAAGCTGGTGGGAGAAAATGAAAACCTATATTTAAAAATGACGGACA
GCCGGTATAAAGGGACCACCTATGATGTGGAACGGGAAAAGGACATGATGCTATGGCTGGAAGGAAAGCT
GCCTGTTCCAAAGGTCCTGCACTTTGAACGGCATGATGGCTGGAGCAATCTGCTCATGAGTGAGGCCGAT
GGCGTCCTTTGCTCGGAAGAGTATGAAGATGAACAAAGCCCTGAAAAGATTATCGAGCTGTATGCGGAGT
GCATCAGGCTCTTTCACTCCATCGACATATCGGATTGTCCCTATACGAATAGCTTAGACAGCCGCTTAGC
CGAATTGGATTACTTACTGAATAACGATCTGGCCGATGTGGATTGCGAAAACTGGGAAGAGGACACTCCA
TTTAAAGATCCGCGCGAGCTGTATGATTTTTTAAAGACGGAAAAGCCCGAAGAGGAACTTGTCTTTTCCC
ACGGCGACCTGGGAGACAGCAACATCTTTGTGAAAGATGGCAAAGTAAGTGGCTTTATTGATCTTGGGAG
AAGCGGCAGGGCGGACAAGTGGTATGACATTGCCTTCTGCGTCCGGTCGCTCAGGGAGGATATCGGGGAA
GAACAGTATGTCGAGCTATTTTTTGACTTACTGGGGATCAAGCCTGATTGGGAGAAAATAAAATATTATA
TTTTACTGGATGAATTGTTTTAGCTGTCAGACCAAGTTTACTCATATATACTTTAGATTGATTTAAAACT
TCATTTTTAATTTAAAAGGATCTAGGTGAAGATCCTTTTTGATAATCTCATGACCAAAATCCCTTAACGT
GAGTTTTCGTTCCACTGAGCGTCAGACCCCGTAGAAAAGATCAAAGGATCTTCTTGAGATCCTTTTTTTC
TGCGCGTAATCTGCTGCTTGCAAACAAAAAAACCACCGCTACCAGCGGTGGTTTGTTTGCCGGATCAAGA
GCTACCAACTCTTTTTCCGAAGGTAACTGGCTTCAGCAGAGCGCAGATACCAAATACTGTTCTTCTAGTG
TAGCCGTAGTTAGGCCACCACTTCAAGAACTCTGTAGCACCGCCTACATACCTCGCTCTGCTAATCCTGT
TACCAGTGGCTGCTGCCAGTGGCGATAAGTCGTGTCTTACCGGGTTGGACTCAAGACGATAGTTACCGGA
TAAGGCGCAGCGGTCGGGCTGAACGGGGGGTTCGTGCACACAGCCCAGCTTGGAGCGAACGACCTACACC
GAACTGAGATACCTACAGCGTGAGCTATGAGAAAGCGCCACGCTTCCCGAAGGGAGAAAGGCGGACAGGT
ATCCGGTAAGCGGCAGGGTCGGAACAGGAGAGCGCACGAGGGAGCTTCCAGGGGGAAACGCCTGGTATCT
TTATAGTCCTGTCGGGTTTCGCCACCTCTGACTTGAGCGTCGATTTTTGTGATGCTCGTCAGGGGGGCGG
AGCCTATGGAAAAACGCCAGCAACGCGGCCTTTTTACGGTTCCTGGCAGATCCTAGATGTGGCGCAACGA
TGCCGGCGACAAGCAGGAGCGCACCGACTTCTTCCGCATCAAGTGTTTTGGCTCTCAGGCCGAGGCCCAC
GGCAAGTATTTGGGCAAGGGGTCGCTGGTATTCGTGCAGGGCAAGATTCGGAATACCAAGTACGAGAAGG
ACGGCCAGACGGTCTACGGGACCGACTTCATTGCCGATAAGGTGGATTATCTGGACACCAAGGCACCAGG
CGGGTCAAATCAGGAATAAGGGCACATTGCCCCGGCGTGAGTCGGGGCAATCCCGCAAGGAGGGTGAATG
AATCGGACGTTTGACCGGAAGGCATACAGGCAAGAACTGATCGACGCGGGGTTTTCCGCCGAGGATGCCG
AAACCATCGCAAGCCGCACCGTCATGCGTGCGCCCCGCGAAACCTTCCAGTCCGTCGGCTCGATGGTCCA
GCAAGCTACGGCCAAGATCGAGCGCGACAGCGTGCAACTGGCTCCCCCTGCCCTGCCCGCGCCATCGGCC
GCCGTGGAGCGTTCGCGTCGTCTTGAACAGGAGGCGGCAGGTTTGGCGAAGTCGATGACCATCGACACGC
GAGGAACTATGACGACCAAGAAGCGAAAAACCGCCGGCGAGGACCTGGCAAAACAGGTCAGCGAGGCCAA
GCAGGCCGCGTTGCTGAAACACACGAAGCAGCAGATCAAGGAAATGCAGCTTTCCTTGTTCGATATTGCG
CCGTGGCCGGACACGATGCGAGCGATGCCAAACGACACGGCCCGCTCTGCCCTGTTCACCACGCGCAACA
AGAAAATCCCGCGCGAGGCGCTGCAAAACAAGGTCATTTTCCACGTCAACAAGGACGTGAAGATCACCTA
CACCGGCGTCGAGCTGCGGGCCGACGATGACGAACTGGTGTGGCAGCAGGTGTTGGAGTACGCGAAGCGC
ACCCCTATCGGCGAGCCGATCACCTTCACGTTCTACGAGCTTTGCCAGGACCTGGGCTGGTCGATCAATG
GCCGGTATTACACGAAGGCCGAGGAATGCCTGTCGCGCCTACAGGCGACGGCGATGGGCTTCACGTCCGA
CCGCGTTGGGCACCTGGAATCGGTGTCGCTGCTGCACCGCTTCCGCGTCCTGGACCGTGGCAAGAAAACG
TCCCGTTGCCAGGTCCTGATCGACGAGGAAATCGTCGTGCTGTTTGCTGGCGACCACTACACGAAATTCA
TATGGGAGAAGTACCGCAAGCTGTCGCCGACGGCCCGACGGATGTTCGACTATTTCAGCTCGCACCGGGA
GCCGTACCCGCTCAAGCTGGAAACCTTCCGCCTCATGTGCGGATCGGATTCCACCCGCGTGAAGAAGTGG
CGCGAGCAGGTCGGCGAAGCCTGCGAAGAGTTGCGAGGCAGCGGCCTGGTGGAACACGCCTGGGTCAATG
ATGACCTGGTGCATTGCAAACGCTAGGGCCTTGTGGGGTCAGTTCCGGCTGGGGGTTCAGCAGCCCCTGC
TCGGATCTGTTGGACCGGACAGTAGTCATGGTTGATGGGCTGCCTGTATCGAGTGGTGATTTTGTGCCGA
GCTGCCGGTCGGGGAGCTGTTGGCTGGCTGGTGGCAGGATATATTGTGGTGTAAACAAATTGACGCTTAG
ACAACTTAATAACACATTGCGGACGTTTTTAATGTACTGGGGTTGAACACTCT
Features (pLannotate 1.2.2; 18 found; start..end, strand, type, name):
   2208..2756    +  CDS            qa-1f (fragment): QA1F_NEUCR - Protein predicted: Swiss-Prot protein existence level 4. Transcription activation of genes for enzymes and proteins of quinate metabolism by binding to a 16 base-pair sequence (consensus 5'- GGRTAARYRYTTAYCC-3') in front of each Qa genes. From Neurospora crassa (strain ATCC 24698 / 74-OR23-1A / CBS 708.71 / DSM 1257 / FGSC 987).
   2781..2891    +  CDS            VP48: 3 tandem repeats of the minimal activation domain of herpes simplex virus VP16 (Cheng et al., 2013)
   2904..3620    +  CDS            EGFP: EGFP is a basic (constitutively fluorescent) green fluorescent protein published in 1996, derived from Aequorea victoria. It is reported to be a rapidly-maturing weak dimer with moderate acid sensitivity.
   4021..4049    +  misc_feature   MCS (fragment): pBluescript multiple cloning site
   4048..4764    +  promoter       gpdA promoter (fragment): gpdA; promoter from the Aspergillus nidulans glyceraldehyde-3-phosphate dehydrogenase gene (Punt et al., 1990)
   4813..4928    +  intron         gpdA intron: gpdA; intron from the Aspergillus nidulans glyceraldehyde-3-phosphate dehydrogenase gene (Punt et al., 1990)
   4937..5200    +  CDS            amdS (fragment): acetamidase from Aspergillus nidulans; amdS; confers ability to process acetamide for selection in fungal cells
   5281..5422    +  CDS            amdS (fragment): acetamidase from Aspergillus nidulans; amdS; confers ability to process acetamide for selection in fungal cells
   5480..5902    +  CDS            amdS (fragment): acetamidase from Aspergillus nidulans; amdS; confers ability to process acetamide for selection in fungal cells
   6016..6837    +  CDS            amdS (fragment): acetamidase from Aspergillus nidulans; amdS; confers ability to process acetamide for selection in fungal cells
   8023..8697    +  CDS            DsRed-Express: DsRed-Express is a basic (constitutively fluorescent) orange fluorescent protein published in 2002, derived from Discosoma sp.. It is reported to be a rapidly-maturing tetramer with low acid sensitivity.
  10531..10555   +  misc_feature   RB T-DNA repeat: right border repeat from nopaline C58 T-DNA
  10652..11283   +  rep_origin     oriV: incP origin of replication
  11374..11478   +  promoter       AmpR promoter: bla
  11479..12273   +  CDS            KanR: aminoglycoside phosphotransferase; aphA-3; confers resistance to kanamycin
  12444..13032   +  rep_origin     ori: high-copy-number ColE1/pMB1/pBR322/pUC origin of replication
  13368..14513   +  CDS            trfA: TRFA_ECOLX - Experimental evidence at protein level: Swiss-Prot protein existence level 1. Also involved in plasmid copy number control, promoting intermolecular coupling of protein bound iterons at oriV, which inhibits replication initiation. From Escherichia coli.
  14662..14686   +  misc_feature   LB T-DNA repeat: left border repeat from nopaline C58 T-DNA
