[The description below was written by a language model from this plasmid's Addgene catalogue record and pLannotate feature annotations shown in this document.]
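Description:
pVE2_20_p40S_QfDBD_VP16AD_pFullLength_pcbAB_DsRed is a multigene MoClo assembly built in the level-2 backbone pAGM4673, designed for integration into the filamentous fungus Penicillium rubens (formerly P. chrysogenum). The sequenced plasmid is about 14.8 kb. The backbone is a binary-type vector carrying nopaline T-DNA left and right border repeats, the broad-host-range incP oriV with its trfA replication protein, and a high-copy ColE1/pUC origin. It is maintained in E. coli under kanamycin selection (aphA-3 driven by the bla promoter).

The payload consists of three transcription units. In the first, the constitutive p40S promoter (A. nidulans AN0465) drives a synthetic transcription factor. This factor comprises the DNA-binding domain of the Neurospora crassa quinic acid regulator QA-1F, a VP16-derived activation domain (annotated as tandem minimal VP16 repeats), and EGFP with a nuclear localisation signal, so its expression and nuclear targeting can be visualised. The second unit is the fungal selection marker: the A. nidulans gpdA promoter and intron drive amdS acetamidase, which allows growth on acetamide. The amdS coding region appears as four fragments in the annotation, probably because the gene contains introns. The third unit is the reporter, DsRed-Express carrying a C-terminal SKL peroxisomal targeting signal, placed here under the full-length pcbAB promoter from the penicillin biosynthetic pathway. The pcbAB and p40S promoters and the terminators are not annotated in the feature table.

According to the depositor, flanking regions direct integration at the penicillin gene cluster locus. The plasmid belongs to a series that compares full and core promoters, with or without QUAS elements, for synthetic gene regulation. The name indicates a native full-length promoter in this member, and the record does not say whether it contains QUAS sites.
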