Addgene plasmid #154242: pVE2_20_p40S_QfDBD_VP16AD_pFullLength_pcbAB_DsRed
Purpose: Encodes p40S:QfDBD-VP16AD-GFP-NLS synthetic transcription factor, activating DsRed-SKL with full lenght promoter pcbAB
Depositing lab: Arnold Driessen. Depositing organization: University of Groningen. Publication: Synthetic control devices for gene regulation in Penicillium chrysogenum. Mozsik L, Buttel Z, Bovenberg RAL, Driessen AJM, Nygard Y. Microb Cell Fact. 2019 Nov 18;18(1):203. doi: 10.1186/s12934-019-1253-3. PubMed 31739777.
Backbone
  Vector backbone: pAGM4673
  Backbone manufacturer: MoClo Tool Kit of Sylvestre Marillonnet
  Backbone size w/o insert (bp): 8116
  Vector type: Bacterial Expression, Synthetic Biology ; Fungal Expression
  Selectable markers: amdS fungal selection
Growth in bacteria
  Bacterial resistance: Kanamycin, 50 μg/mL
  Growth temperature: 37°C
  Growth strain: DH5alpha
  Copy number: Unknown
Gene/Insert
  Gene/Insert name: p40S:QfDBD-VP16AD-GFP-NLS (alt names: P(various):DsRed-SKL; pGpdA:amdS)
  Species: Synthetic; Fungal expression, P. rubens (formerly P. chrysogenum)
  Promoter: p40S (AN0465 A. nidulans)
  Tag / fusion protein: GFP-NLS; DsRed-SKL (C terminal on backbone)
  Cloning method: Restriction Enzyme; 5′ cloning site Unknown (unknown if destroyed)
Terms and licenses: Academic/Nonprofit Terms; Industry Terms: Not Available to Industry
Depositor comments: Synthetic Transcription Factor (QfDBD-VP16AD-GFP-NLS) and DsRed-SKL transcribed with various full and core promoters (CP) with and without Quinic acid Upstream Activation Sequences (QUAS). Fungal selection provided with amdS marker. Flanking regions were designed for integration at the locus of the Penicillin gene cluster.
How to cite: pVE2_20_p40S_QfDBD_VP16AD_pFullLength_pcbAB_DsRed was a gift from Arnold Driessen (Addgene plasmid # 154242 ; http://n2t.net/addgene:154242 ; RRID:Addgene_154242)
